Addgene plasmid #32687: pENTR.CMV.ON
Purpose: (Empty Backbone) Cre/lox mammalian expression and gateway entry vector
Depositing lab: Ming-Sound Tsao. Depositing organization: University Health Network. Publication: Modified gateway system for double shRNA expression and Cre/lox based gene expression. Radulovich N, Leung L, Tsao MS. BMC Biotechnol. 2011 Mar 22;11:24. 10.1186/1472-6750-11-24 PubMed 21418658.
Backbone
  Vector backbone: pENTR4
  Backbone manufacturer: Invitrogen
  Backbone size (bp): 2720
  Modifications to backbone: Cre/lox CMV promoter
  Vector type: Mammalian Expression, Cre/Lox
  Promoter: Cre/Lox CMV
  Selectable markers: Neomycin (select with G418)
Growth in bacteria
  Bacterial resistance: Kanamycin, 50 μg/mL
  Growth temperature: 37°C
  Growth strain: DH5alpha
  Copy number: High Copy
Gene/Insert
  Cloning method: Gateway Cloning
Terms and licenses: Academic/Nonprofit Terms; Industry Terms: Not Available to Industry
How to cite: pENTR.CMV.ON was a gift from Ming-Sound Tsao (Addgene plasmid # 32687 ; http://n2t.net/addgene:32687 ; RRID:Addgene_32687)
