[The description below was written by a language model from this plasmid's Addgene catalogue record and pLannotate feature annotations shown in this document.]
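Description:
pENTR.CMV.ON is an empty Gateway entry vector built on the Invitrogen pENTR4 backbone and modified to carry a Cre/lox-regulated CMV expression cassette for mammalian cells. It is propagated in E. coli from a high-copy ColE1/pUC-type origin and selected with kanamycin through an aph(3')-Ia (KanR) gene. The rrnB T1 and T2 terminators upstream of the cloning region shield the cassette from read-through transcription from the backbone. The catalogue also lists neomycin/G418 as a selectable marker. In the annotated sequence, however, the only resistance gene is the bacterial KanR cassette, and only a very short SV40 promoter fragment is detected, so a dedicated mammalian selection cassette is not evident from the feature table.

Between the attL1 and attL2 sites, the annotated 3,582 nt sequence contains the human CMV immediate-early enhancer and promoter. These are followed by two loxP sites in the same orientation, separated by roughly a hundred bases, and then the bovine growth hormone polyadenylation signal. Because the whole promoter–lox–polyA unit lies inside the att sites, an LR Clonase reaction transfers the complete expression cassette, with whatever has been cloned into it, into a destination vector of choice. Directly repeated loxP sites allow Cre recombinase to excise the intervening segment, so expression from the CMV promoter can be switched by Cre. The "ON" in the name suggests Cre-dependent activation, but the record does not describe the exact cloning positions or switching logic, and no insert is present. The associated work describes a modified Gateway system for Cre/lox-based gene expression.
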