Features (pLannotate 1.2.2; 14 found; start..end, strand, type, name):
      1..46      +  rep_origin     RSF ori (fragment): Plasmids containing the RSF 1030 origin of replication can be propagated in E. coli cells that contain additional plasmids with compatible origins.
    106..149     -  terminator     rrnB T1 terminator: Escherichia coli rrnB; transcription terminator T1 from the E. coli rrnB gene
    281..308     +  terminator     rrnB T2 terminator: transcription terminator T2 from the E. coli rrnB gene
    358..457     +  protein_bind   attL1: mutant version of attL; recombination site for the Gateway® LR reaction LR Clonase™
    509..553     -  misc_feature   bom (fragment): basis of mobility region from pBR322
    708..1087    +  enhancer       CMV enhancer: human cytomegalovirus immediate early enhancer
   1088..1291    +  promoter       CMV promoter: human cytomegalovirus (CMV) immediate early promoter
   1323..1356    +  protein_bind   loxP: Cre-mediated recombination occurs in the 8-bp core sequence (GCATACAT). Cre recombinase
   1453..1486    +  protein_bind   loxP: Cre-mediated recombination occurs in the 8-bp core sequence (GCATACAT). Cre recombinase
   1558..1782    +  polyA_signal   bGH poly(A) signal: bovine growth hormone polyadenylation signal
   1786..1804    +  promoter       SV40 promoter (fragment): SV40 enhancer and early promoter
   1811..1910    -  protein_bind   attL2: mutant version of attL; recombination site for the Gateway® LR reaction LR Clonase™
   2033..2842    +  CDS            KanR: aminoglycoside phosphotransferase; aph(3')-Ia; confers resistance to kanamycin in bacteria or G418 (Geneticin®) in eukaryotes
   2932..3520    +  rep_origin     ori: high-copy-number ColE1/pMB1/pBR322/pUC origin of replication
>Addgene plasmid #32687 | pENTR.CMV.ON | depositor full sequence | sequence record 80283 | pENTR.CMV.ON sequence 3582 bps
CTTTCCTGCGTTATCCCCTGATTCTGTGGATAACCGTATTACCGCTAGCATGGATCTCGGGGACGTCTAA
CTACTAAGCGAGAGTAGGGAACTGCCAGGCATCAAATAAAACGAAAGGCTCAGTCGGAAGACTGGGCCTT
TCGTTTTATCTGTTGTTTGTCGGTGAACGCTCTCCTGAGTAGGACAAATCCGCCGGGAGCGGATTTGAAC
GTTGTGAAGCAACGGCCCGGAGGGTGGCGGGCAGGACGCCCGCCATAAACTGCCAGGCATCAAACTAAGC
AGAAGGCCATCCTGACGGATGGCCTTTTTGCGTTTCTACAAACTCTTCCTGTTAGTTAGTTACTTAAGCT
CGGGCCCCAAATAATGATTTTATTTTGACTGATAGTGACCTGTTCGTTGCAACAAATTGATAAGCAATGC
TTTTTTATAATGCCAACTTTGTACAAAAAAGCAGGCTCCACCATGGGAACCAATTCAGTCGACTGGATCT
CCCGATCCCCTATGGTCGACTCTCAGTACAATCTGCTCTGATGCCGCATAGTTAAGCCAGTATCTGCTCC
CTGCTTGTGTGTTGGAGGTCGCTGAGTAGTGCGCGAGCAAAATTTAAGCTACAACAAGGCAAGGCTTGAC
CGACAATTGCATGAAGAATCTGCTTAGGGTTAGGCGTTTTGCGCTGCTTCGCGATGTACGGGCCAGATAT
ACGCGTTGACATTGATTATTGACTAGTTATTAATAGTAATCAATTACGGGGTCATTAGTTCATAGCCCAT
ATATGGAGTTCCGCGTTACATAACTTACGGTAAATGGCCCGCCTGGCTGACCGCCCAACGACCCCCGCCC
ATTGACGTCAATAATGACGTATGTTCCCATAGTAACGCCAATAGGGACTTTCCATTGACGTCAATGGGTG
GACTATTTACGGTAAACTGCCCACTTGGCAGTACATCAAGTGTATCATATGCCAAGTACGCCCCCTATTG
ACGTCAATGACGGTAAATGGCCCGCCTGGCATTATGCCCAGTACATGACCTTATGGGACTTTCCTACTTG
GCAGTACATCTACGTATTAGTCATCGCTATTACCATGGTGATGCGGTTTTGGCAGTACATCAATGGGCGT
GGATAGCGGTTTGACTCACGGGGATTTCCAAGTCTCCACCCCATTGACGTCAATGGGAGTTTGTTTTGGC
ACCAAAATCAACGGGACTTTCCAAAATGTCGTAACAACTCCGCCCCATTGACGCAAATGGGCGGTAGGCG
TGTACGGTGGGAGGTCTATATAAGCAGAGCTGGTTTAGTGAACCGTCAGATCCGCTAGCGCTATAACTTC
GTATAGCATACATTATACGAAGTTATAGCTCCTAGGAAATTTAAATAAGGCGCGCCAAGTTAACGGGCGG
CCGCATGGATCCGCCCTCGAGCCGTTTAAACAAGAATTCGTCGAGGGACCTAATAACTTCGTATAGCATA
CATTATACGAAGTTATACATGTTTAAGGGTTCCGGTTCCACTAGGTACAATTCGATAGCTTAAGTTTAAA
CCGCTGATCAGCCTCGACTGTGCCTTCTAGTTGCCAGCCATCTGTTGTTTGCCCCTCCCCCGTGCCTTCC
TTGACCCTGGAAGGTGCCACTCCCACTGTCCTTTCCTAATAAAATGAGGAAATTGCATCGCATTGTCTGA
GTAGGTGTCATTCTATTCTGGGGGGTGGGGTGGGGCAGGACAGCAAGGGGGAGGATTGGGAAGACAATAG
CAGGCATGCTGGGGATGCGGTGGGCTCTATGGCTTCTGAGGCGGAAAGAACCAGATCTAGACCCAGCTTT
CTTGTACAAAGTTGGCATTATAAGAAAGCATTGCTTATCAATTTGTTGCAACGAACAGGTCACTATCAGT
CAAAATAAAATCATTATTTGCCATCCAGCTGCAGCTCTGGCCCGTGTCTCAAAATCTCTGATGTTACATT
GCACAAGATAAAAATATATCATCATGAACAATAAAACTGTCTGCTTACATAAACAGTAATACAAGGGGTG
TTATGAGCCATATTCAACGGGAAACGTCGAGGCCGCGATTAAATTCCAACATGGATGCTGATTTATATGG
GTATAAATGGGCTCGCGATAATGTCGGGCAATCAGGTGCGACAATCTATCGCTTGTATGGGAAGCCCGAT
GCGCCAGAGTTGTTTCTGAAACATGGCAAAGGTAGCGTTGCCAATGATGTTACAGATGAGATGGTCAGAC
TAAACTGGCTGACGGAATTTATGCCTCTTCCGACCATCAAGCATTTTATCCGTACTCCTGGTGATGCATG
GTTACTCACCACTGCGATCCCCGGAAAAACAGCATTCCAGGTATTAGAAGAATATCCTGATTCAGGTGAA
AATATTGTTGATGCGCTGGCAGTGTTCCTGCGCCGGTTGCATTCGATTCCTGTTTGTAATTGTCCTTTTA
ACAGCGATCGCGTATTTCGTCTCGCTCAGGCGCAATCACGAATGAATAACGGTTTGGTTGATGCGAGTGA
TTTTGATGACGAGCGTAATGGCTGGCCTGTTGAACAAGTCTGGAAAGAAATGCATAAACTTTTGCCATTC
TCACCGGATTCAGTCGTCACTCATGGTGATTTCTCACTTGATAACCTTATTTTTGACGAGGGGAAATTAA
TAGGTTGTATTGATGTTGGACGAGTCGGAATCGCAGACCGATACCAGGATCTTGCCATCCTATGGAACTG
CCTCGGTGAGTTTTCTCCTTCATTACAGAAACGGCTTTTTCAAAAATATGGTATTGATAATCCTGATATG
AATAAATTGCAGTTTCATTTGATGCTCGATGAGTTTTTCTAATCAGAATTGGTTAATTGGTTGTAACATT
ATTCAGATTGGGCCCCGTTCCACTGAGCGTCAGACCCCGTAGAAAAGATCAAAGGATCTTCTTGAGATCC
TTTTTTTCTGCGCGTAATCTGCTGCTTGCAAACAAAAAAACCACCGCTACCAGCGGTGGTTTGTTTGCCG
GATCAAGAGCTACCAACTCTTTTTCCGAAGGTAACTGGCTTCAGCAGAGCGCAGATACCAAATACTGTTC
TTCTAGTGTAGCCGTAGTTAGGCCACCACTTCAAGAACTCTGTAGCACCGCCTACATACCTCGCTCTGCT
AATCCTGTTACCAGTGGCTGCTGCCAGTGGCGATAAGTCGTGTCTTACCGGGTTGGACTCAAGACGATAG
TTACCGGATAAGGCGCAGCGGTCGGGCTGAACGGGGGGTTCGTGCACACAGCCCAGCTTGGAGCGAACGA
CCTACACCGAACTGAGATACCTACAGCGTGAGCTATGAGAAAGCGCCACGCTTCCCGAAGGGAGAAAGGC
GGACAGGTATCCGGTAAGCGGCAGGGTCGGAACAGGAGAGCGCACGAGGGAGCTTCCAGGGGGAAACGCC
TGGTATCTTTATAGTCCTGTCGGGTTTCGCCACCTCTGACTTGAGCGTCGATTTTTGTGATGCTCGTCAG
GGGGGCGGAGCCTATGGAAAAACGCCAGCAACGCGGCCTTTTTACGGTTCCTGGCCTTTTGCTGGCCTTT
TGCTCACATGTT
