>Addgene plasmid #32687 | pENTR.CMV.ON | addgene partial sequence | sequence record 83012 | CMV-F 5'-CGCAAATGGGCGGTAGGCGTG-3'
AGCAGAGCTGGTTTAGTGAACCGTCAGATCCGCTAGCGCTATAACTTCGTATAGCATACATTATACGAAG
TTATAGCTCCTAGGAAATTTAAATAAGGCGCGCCAAGTTAACGGGCGGCCGCATGGATCCGCCCTCGAGC
CGTTTAAACAAGAATTCGTCGAGGGACCTAATAACTTCGTATAGCATACATTATACGAAGTTATACATGT
TTAAGGGTTCCGGTTCCACTAGGTACAATTCGATAGCTTAAGTTTAAACCGCTGATCAGCCTCGACTGTG
CCTTCTAGTTGCCAGCCATCTGTTGTTTGCCCCTCCCCCGTGCCTTCCTTGACCCTGGAAGGTGCCACTC
CCACTGTCCTTTCCTAATAAAATGAGGAAATTGCATCGCATTGTCTGAGTAGGTGTCATTCTATTCTGGG
GGGTGGGGTGGGGCAGGACAGCAAGGGGGAGGATTGGGAAGACAATAGCAGGCATGCTGGGGATGCGGTG
GGCTCTATGGCTTCTGAGGCGGAAAGAACCAGATCTAGACCCAGCTTTCTTGTACAAAGTTGGCATTATA
AGAAAGCATTGCTTATCAATTTGTTGCAACGAACAGGTCACTATCAGTCAAAATAAAATCATTATTTGCC
ATCCAGCTGCAGCTCTGGCCCGTGTCTCAAAATCTCTGATGTTACATTGCACAAGATAAAAATATATCAT
CATGAACAATAAAACTGTCTGCTTACATAAACAGTAATACAAGGGGTGTTATGAGCCATATTCAACGGGA
A
